>Addgene plasmid #33338 | HTATIP (2OU2) | depositor partial sequence | sequence record 39718 | insert
ACCCGGATGAAGAACATTGAGTGCATTGAGCTGGGCCGGCACCGCCTCAAGCCGTGGTACTTCTCCCCGT
ACCCACAGGAACTCACCACATTGCCTGTCCTCTACCTGTGCGAGTTCTGCCTCAAGTACGGCCGTAGTCT
CAAGTGTCTTCAGCGTCATTTGACCAAGTGTGACCTACGACATCCTCCAGGCAATGAGATTTACCGCAAG
GGCACCATCTCCTTCTTTGAGATTGATGGACGTAAGAACAAGAGTTATTCCCAGAACCTGTGTCTTTTGG
CCAAGTGTTTCCTTGACCATAAGACACTGTACTATGACACAGACCCTTTCCTCTTCTACGTCATGACAGA
GTATGACTGTAAGGGCTTCCACATCGTGGGCTACTTCTCCAAGGAGAAAGAATCAACGGAAGACTACAAT
GTGGCCTGCATCCTAACCCTGCCTCCCTACCAGCGCCGGGGCTACGGCAAGCTGCTGATCGAGTTCAGCT
ATGAACTCTCCAAAGTGGAAGGGAAAACAGGGACCCCTGAGAAGCCCCTCTCAGACCTTGGCCTCCTATC
CTATCGAAGCTACTGGTCCCAGACCATCCTGGAGATCCTGATGGGGCTGAAGTCGGAGAGCGGGGAGAGG
CCACAGATCACCATCAATGAGATTAGTGAAATCACCAGCATCAAGAAGGAGGATGTCATCTCCACTCTGC
AGTACCTCAATCTCATCAACTACTACAAGGGCCAGTACATCCTCACACTGTCAGAGGACATCGTGGATGG
CCATGAGCGGGCCATGCTCAAGCGGCTCCTGCGGATCGACTCCAAGTGTCTGCACTTCACTCCCAAGGAC
