>Addgene plasmid #33338 | HTATIP (2OU2) | addgene partial sequence | sequence record 42502 | T7 5'-TAATACGACTCACTATAGGG-3'
GAATATTTTGTTTAACTTTAAGAAGGAGATATACCATGGGCAGCAGCCATCATCATCATCATCACAGCAG
CGGCCTGGTTCCGCGTGGTAGTACCCGGATGAAGAACATTGAGTGCATTGAGCTGGGCCGGCACCGCCTC
AAGCCGTGGTACTTCTCCCCGTACCCACAGGAACTCACCACATTGCCTGTCCTCTACCTGTGCGAGTTCT
GCCTCAAGTACGGCCGTAGTCTCAAGTGTCTTCAGCGTCATTTGACCAAGTGTGACCTACGACATCCTCC
AGGCAATGAGATTTACCGCAAGGGCACCATCTCCTTCTTTGAGATTGATGGACGTAAGAACAAGAGTTAT
TCCCAGAACCTGTGTCTTTTGGCCAAGTGTTTCCTTGACCATAAGACACTGTACTATGACACAGACCCTT
TCCTCTTCTACGTCATGACAGAGTATGACTGTAAGGGCTTCCACATCGTGGGCTACTTCTCCAAGGAGAA
AGAATCAACGGAAGACTACAATGTGGCCTGCATCCTAACCCTGCCTCCCTACCAGCGCCGGGGCTACGGC
AAGCTGCTGATCGAGTTCAGCTATGAACTCTCCAAAGTGGAAGGGAAAACAGGGACCCCTGAGAAGCCCC
TCTCAGACCTTGGCCTCCTATCCTATCGAAGCTACTGGTCCCAGACCATCCTGGAGATCCTGATGGGGCT
GA
