[The description below was written by a language model from this plasmid's Addgene catalogue record.]
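Description:
HTATIP (2OU2) is a bacterial expression plasmid built on pET28a-LIC, a ligation-independent-cloning derivative of the pET28a vector adapted for structural genomics work. It confers kanamycin resistance and is recorded as low copy, which allows routine propagation in a standard cloning strain. No feature table accompanies the record, so details such as the origin of replication and other backbone elements are not explicitly listed.

The insert is an 840 bp fragment of human KAT5, also known as HTATIP or TIP60, the HIV-1 Tat interactive protein and a histone acetyltransferase related to yeast ESA1. The record cautions that the insert may not be the full open reading frame. At this size it is most likely a domain-level fragment chosen for crystallization, but the exact residue boundaries are not given. The fragment was introduced by ligation-independent cloning downstream of a T7 promoter, so expression requires a host that supplies T7 RNA polymerase. It is fused in frame to a backbone-encoded N-terminal hexahistidine tag followed by a thrombin cleavage site. The tag permits purification by immobilized metal affinity chromatography, and thrombin digestion can then remove it to leave near-native protein.

The stated purpose is bacterial production of recombinant protein for structure determination, and the construct is linked to the deposited structure with PDB code 2OU2. It would be useful for reproducing that protein preparation for crystallography, or for biochemical and ligand-binding studies of this KAT5 fragment. The record notes that distribution is limited to academic and nonprofit users.
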