Addgene plasmid #33338: HTATIP (2OU2)
Purpose: Bacterial expression for structure determination; may not be full ORF
Depositing lab: Cheryl Arrowsmith. Depositing organization: University of Toronto.
Backbone
  Vector backbone: pET28a-LIC
  Backbone manufacturer: Structural Genomics Consortium, Addgene plasmid 26094
  Backbone size w/o insert (bp): 7328
  Vector type: Bacterial Expression
Growth in bacteria
  Bacterial resistance: Kanamycin, 50 μg/mL
  Growth temperature: 37°C
  Growth strain: DH5alpha
  Copy number: Low Copy
Gene/Insert
  Gene/Insert name: HTATIP (alt names: PDB: 2OU2; HIV-1 Tat interactive protein, 60kDa isoform 2; cPLA2, ESA1, HTATIP1, KAT5, PLIP, TIP, TIP60)
  Species: H. sapiens (human)
  Insert size (bp): 840
  Entrez Gene: KAT5 (a.k.a. ESA1, HTATIP, HTATIP1, NEDFASB, PLIP, TIP, TIP60, ZC2HC5, cPLA2)
  Promoter: T7
  Tag / fusion protein: Hexahistidine tag with Thrombin cleavage (N terminal on backbone)
  Cloning method: Ligation Independent Cloning
  Sequencing primers: 5′ T7; 3′ T7-term
Terms and licenses: Academic/Nonprofit Terms; Industry Terms: Not Available to Industry
Depositor comments: PDB: 2OU2. http://www.thesgc.org/structures/2OU2/
How to cite: HTATIP (2OU2) was a gift from Cheryl Arrowsmith (Addgene plasmid # 33338 ; http://n2t.net/addgene:33338 ; RRID:Addgene_33338)
